>Addgene plasmid #56143 | mNeptune-CytERM-N-17 | addgene full sequence | sequence record 372347 | Addgene NGS Result
ATATATGGAGTTCCGCGTTACATAACTTACGGTAAATGGCCCGCCTGGCTGACCGCCCAACGACCCCCGC
CCATTGACGTCAATAATGACGTATGTTCCCATAGTAACGCCAATAGGGACTTTCCATTGACGTCAATGGG
TGGAGTATTTACGGTAAACTGCCCACTTGGCAGTACATCAAGTGTATCATATGCCAAGTACGCCCCCTAT
TGACGTCAATGACGGTAAATGGCCCGCCTGGCATTATGCCCAGTACATGACCTTATGGGACTTTCCTACT
TGGCAGTACATCTACGTATTAGTCATCGCTATTACCATGGTGATGCGGTTTTGGCAGTACATCAATGGGC
GTGGATAGCGGTTTGACTCACGGGGATTTCCAAGTCTCCACCCCATTGACGTCAATGGGAGTTTGTTTTG
GCACCAAAATCAACGGGACTTTCCAAAATGTCGTAACAACTCCGCCCCATTGACGCAAATGGGCGGTAGG
CGTGTACGGTGGGAGGTCTATATAAGCAGAGCTGGTTTAGTGAACCGTCAGATCCGCTAGCGCTACCGGA
CTCAGATCTGGTACCCCTTGCAGCTTCCAGTTGTCAGGAAGAGAAGGCTCCCATGGATCCTGTGGTGGTG
CTGGGGCTCTGTCTCTCCTGTTTGCTTCTCCTTTCACTCTGGAAACAGAGCTATGGGGGAGGGAAGCTTC
GAATTCTGCAGTCGACGGTACCGCGGGCCCGGGATCCACCGGTCGCCACCATGGTGTCTAAGGGCGAAGA
GCTGATTAAGGAGAACATGCACATGAAGCTGTACATGGAGGGCACCGTGAACAACCACCACTTCAAGTGC
ACATCCGAGGGCGAAGGCAAGCCCTACGAGGGCACCCAGACCGGCAGAATCAAGGTGGTCGAGGGCGGCC
CTCTCCCCTTCGCCTTCGACATCCTGGCTACCTGCTTCATGTACGGCAGCAAGACCTTCATCAACCACAC
CCAGGGCATCCCCGATTTCTTTAAGCAGTCCTTCCCTGAGGGCTTCACATGGGAGAGAGTCACCACATAC
GAAGACGGGGGCGTGCTGACCGCTACCCAGGACACCAGCCTCCAGGACGGCTGCCTCATCTACAACGTCA
AGATCAGAGGGGTGAACTTCCCATCCAACGGCCCTGTGATGCAGAAGAAAACACTCGGCTGGGAGGCCAG
CACCGAGACCCTGTACCCCGCTGACGGCGGCCTGGAAGGCAGATGCGACATGGCCCTGAAGCTCGTGGGC
GGGGGCCACCTGATCTGCAACCTGAAGACCACATACAGATCCAAGAAACCCGCTAAGAACCTCAAGATGC
CCGGCGTCTACTTTGTGGACCGCAGACTGGAAAGAATCAAGGAGGCCGACAAAGAGACCTACGTCGAGCA
GCACGAGGTGGCTGTGGCCAGATACTGCGACCTCCCTAGCAAACTGGGGCACAAACTTAATGGCATGGAC
GAGCTGTACAAGTAAGCGGCCGCGACTCTAGATCATAATCAGCCATACCACATTTGTAGAGGTTTTACTT
GCTTTAAAAAACCTCCCACACCTCCCCCTGAACCTGAAACATAAAATGAATGCAATTGTTGTTGTTAACT
TGTTTATTGCAGCTTATAATGGTTACAAATAAAGCAATAGCATCACAAATTTCACAAATAAAGCATTTTT
TTCACTGCATTCTAGTTGTGGTTTGTCCAAACTCATCAATGTATCTTAAGGCGTAAATTGTAAGCGTTAA
TATTTTGTTAAAATTCGCGTTAAATTTTTGTTAAATCAGCTCATTTTTTAACCAATAGGCCGAAATCGGC
AAAATCCCTTATAAATCAAAAGAATAGACCGAGATAGGGT
[37 nt withheld, positions 1861-1897]
AAAGAACGTGGACTCCAACGTCAAAGG
[49 nt withheld, positions 1925-1973]
T
[91 nt withheld, positions 1975-2065]
G
[124 nt withheld, positions 2067-2190]
CAGGTGGCACTTTTCGGGGAAATGTGCGCGGAACCCCTATTTGTTTATTTTTCTAAATACATTCAAATAT
GTATCCGCTCATGAGACAATAACCCTGATAAATGCTTCAATAATATTGAAAAAGGAAGAGTCCTGAGGCG
GAAAGAACCAGCTGTGGAATGTGTGTCAGTTAGGGTGTGGAAAGTCCCCAGGCTCCCCAGCAGGCAGAAG
TATGCAAAGCATGCATCTCAATTAGTCAGCAACCAGGTGTGGAAAGTCCCCAGGCTCCCCAGCAGGCAGA
AGTATGCAAAGCATGCATCTCAATTAGTCAGCAACCATAGTCCCGCCCCTAACTCCGCCCATCCCGCCCC
TAACTCCGCCCAGTTCCGCCCATTCTCCGCCCCATGGCTGACTAATTTTTTTTATTTATGCAGAGGCCGA
GGCCGCCTCGGCCTCTGAGCTATTCCAGAAGTAGTGAGGAGGCTTTTTTGGAGGCCTAGGCTTTTGCAAA
GATCGATCAAGAGACAGGATGAGGATCGTTTCGCATGATTGAACAAGATGGATTGCACGCAGGTTCTCCG
GCCGCTTGGGTGGAGAGGCTATTCGGCTATGACTGGGCACAACAGACAATCGGCTGCTCTGATGCCGCCG
TGTTCCGGCTGTCAGCGCAGGGGCGCCCGGTTCTTTTTGTCAAGACCGACCTGTCCGGTGCCCTGAATGA
ACTGCAAGACGAGGCAGCGCGGCTATCGTGGCTGGCCACGACGGGCGTTCCTTGCGCAGCTGTGCTCGAC
GTTGTCACTGAAGCGGGAAGGGACTGGCTGCTATTGGGCGAAGTGCCGGGGCAGGATCTCCTGTCATCTC
ACCTTGCTCCTGCCGAGAAAGTATCCATCATGGCTGATGCAATGCGGCGGCTGCATACGCTTGATCCGGC
TACCTGCCCATTCGACCACCAAGCGAAACATCGCATCGAGCGAGCACGTACTCGGATGGAAGCCGGTCTT
GTCGATCAGGATGATCTGGACGAAGAGCATCAGGGGCTCGCGCCAGCCGAACTGTTCGCCAGGCTCAAGG
CGAGCATGCCCGACGGCGAGGATCTCGTCGTGACCCATGGCGATGCCTGCTTGCCGAATATCATGGTGGA
AAATGGCCGCTTTTCTGGATTCATCGACTGTGGCCGGCTGGGTGTGGCGGACCGCTATCAGGACATAGCG
TTGGCTACCCGTGATATTGCTGAAGAGCTTGGCGGCGAATGGGCTGACCGCTTCCTCGTGCTTTACGGTA
TCGCCGCTCCCGATTCGCAGCGCATCGCCTTCTATCGCCTTCTTGACGAGTTCTTCTGAGCGGGACTCTG
GGGTTCGAAATGACCGACCAAGCGACGCCCAACCTGCCATCACGAGATTTCGATTCCACCGCCGCCTTCT
ATGAAAGGTTGGGCTTCGGAATCGTTTTCCGGGACGCCGGCTGGATGATCCTCCAGCGCGGGGATCTCAT
GCTGGAGTTCTTCGCCCACCCTAGGGGGAGGCTAACTGAAACACGGAAGGAGACAATACCGGAAGGAACC
CGCGCTATGACGGCAATAAAAAGACAGAATAAAACGCACGGTGTTGGGTCGTTTGTTCATAAACGCGGGG
TTCGGTCCCAGGGCTGGCACTCTGTCGATACCCCACCGAGACCCCATTGGGGCCAATACGCCCGCGTTTC
TTCCTTTTCCCCACCCCACCCCCCAAGTTCGGGTGAAGGCCCAGGGCTCGCAGCCAACGTCGGGGCGGCA
GGCCCTGCCATAGCCTCAGGTTACTCATATATACTTTAGATTGATTTAAAACTTCATTTTTAATTTAAAA
GGATCTAGGTGAAGATCCTTTTTGATAATCTCATGACCAAAATCCCTTAACGTGAGTTTTCGTTCCACTG
AGCGTCAGACCCCGTAGAAAAGATCAAAGGATCTTCTTGAGATCCTTTTTTTCTGCGCGTAATCTGCTGC
TTGCAAACAAAAAAACCACCGCTACCAGCGGTGGTTTGTTTGCCGGATCAAGAGCTACCAACTCTTTTTC
CGAAGGTAACTGGCTTCAGCAGAGCGCAGATACCAAATACTGTTCTTCTAGTGTAGCCGTAGTTAGGCCA
CCACTTCAAGAACTCTGTAGCACCGCCTACATACCTCGCTCTGCTAATCCTGTTACCAGTGGCTGCTGCC
AGTGGCGATAAGTCGTGTCTTACCGGGTTGGACTCAAGACGATAGTTACCGGATAAGGCGCAGCGGTCGG
GCTGAACGGGGGGTTCGTGCACACAGCCCAGCTTGGAGCGAACGACCTACACCGAACTGAGATACCTACA
GCGTGAGCTATGAGAAAGCGCCACGCTTCCCGAAGGGAGAAAGGCGGACAGGTATCCGGTAAGCGGCAGG
GTCGGAACAGGAGAGCGCACGAGGGAGCTTCCAGGGGGAAACGCCTGGTATCTTTATAGTCCTGTCGGGT
TTCGCCACCTCTGACTTGAGCGTCGATTTTTGTGATGCTCGTCAGGGGGGCGGAGCCTATGGAAAAACGC
CAGCAACGCGGCCTTTTTACGGTTCCTGGCCTTTTGCTGGCCTTTTGCTCACATGTTCTTTCCTGCGTTA
TCCCCTGATTCTGTGGATAACCGTATTACCGCCATGCATTAGTTATTAATAGTAATCAATTACGGGGTCA
TTAGTTCATAGCCC
Features (pLannotate 1.2.2; 17 found; start..end, strand, type, name):
     16..319     +  enhancer       CMV enhancer: human cytomegalovirus immediate early enhancer
    320..523     +  promoter       CMV promoter: human cytomegalovirus (CMV) immediate early promoter
    546..569     +  misc_feature   MCS (fragment): multiple cloning site
    613..699     +  CDS            CYP2C1 (fragment): CP2C1_RABIT - Experimental evidence at protein level: Swiss-Prot protein existence level 1. Cytochromes P450 are a group of heme-thiolate monooxygenases. In liver microsomes, this enzyme is involved in an NADPH-dependent electron transport pathway. It oxidizes a variety of structurally unrelated compounds, including steroids, fatty acids, and xenobiotics. From Oryctolagus cuniculus (Rabbit).
    694..737     +  misc_feature   MCS (fragment): multiple cloning site
    751..1482    +  CDS            mNeptune: mNeptune is a basic (constitutively fluorescent) far red fluorescent protein published in 2009, derived from Entacmaea quadricolor. It is reported to be a rapidly-maturing monomer with moderate acid sensitivity.
   1501..1584    +  CDS            large T antigen (fragment): large T antigen from SV40 (simian virus 40)
   1607..1728    +  polyA_signal   SV40 poly(A) signal: SV40 polyadenylation signal
   1762..2190    -  rep_origin     f1 ori (sequence partly withheld): f1 bacteriophage origin of replication; arrow indicates direction of (+) strand synthesis
   2217..2321    +  promoter       AmpR promoter: bla
   2323..2680    +  promoter       SV40 promoter: SV40 enhancer and early promoter
   2715..3509    +  CDS            NeoR/KanR: aminoglycoside phosphotransferase from Tn5; aph(3')-II (or nptII); confers resistance to neomycin, kanamycin, and G418 (Geneticin®)
   3530..3682    +  CDS            ble (fragment): BLE_KLEPN - Experimental evidence at protein level: Swiss-Prot protein existence level 1. Binding protein with a strong affinity to the bleomycin family of antibiotics. Binds to CL990; an antimitotic-antibiotic compound. From Klebsiella pneumoniae.
   3741..3788    +  polyA_signal   HSV TK poly(A) signal: herpes simplex virus thymidine kinase polyadenylation signal (Cole and Stacy, 1985)
   3879..3895    -  polyA_signal   bGH poly(A) signal (fragment): bovine growth hormone polyadenylation signal
   4117..4705    +  rep_origin     ori: high-copy-number ColE1/pMB1/pBR322/pUC origin of replication
   4820..4864    +  enhancer       CMV enhancer (fragment): human cytomegalovirus immediate early enhancer
