[The description below was written by a language model from this plasmid's Addgene catalogue record and pLannotate feature annotations shown in this document.]
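Description:
mNeptune-CytERM-N-17 is a mammalian expression plasmid built on the mNeptune-N1 backbone, an N1-style fluorescent protein fusion vector, and is designed to label the endoplasmic reticulum with a far-red fluorescent marker. It is maintained in E. coli as a high-copy plasmid through a ColE1/pUC-type origin and also carries an f1 phage origin. A single NeoR/KanR (Tn5 aminoglycoside phosphotransferase) gene serves both hosts: a bacterial bla-type promoter drives it for kanamycin selection, and the SV40 enhancer/early promoter drives it for G418 selection of transfected mammalian cells, with an HSV TK polyadenylation signal downstream.

The expression cassette uses the human CMV immediate early enhancer and promoter. The insert, CytERM, is annotated as a short fragment (under 100 nt) of rabbit cytochrome P450 CYP2C1 rather than the full enzyme. It is followed by residual multiple cloning site sequence that acts as a linker, which may be what the "17" in the name refers to, although the record does not say so. mNeptune follows as a C-terminal fusion partner, and the transcript ends at an SV40 poly(A) signal. The cytochrome P450 fragment provides the endoplasmic reticulum localization given as the purpose of the construct. mNeptune is a monomeric, rapidly maturing far-red protein derived from Entacmaea quadricolor, listed here with excitation at 600 nm and emission at 650 nm. Small annotated fragments of large T antigen, ble and bGH poly(A) appear to be backbone remnants or incidental matches rather than functional elements.

The plasmid is typically used for transient or stable transfection of mammalian cells to visualize the endoplasmic reticulum by fluorescence microscopy. Its far-red emission suits it to multicolour imaging alongside green or orange reporters.
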