Addgene plasmid #56143: mNeptune-CytERM-N-17
Purpose: Localization: Endoplasmic Reticulum, Excitation: 600, Emission: 650
Depositing lab: Michael Davidson.
Backbone
  Vector backbone: mNeptune-N1
  Backbone size w/o insert (bp): 4750
  Vector type: Mammalian Expression
  Selectable markers: Neomycin (select with G418)
Growth in bacteria
  Bacterial resistance: Kanamycin, 50 μg/mL
  Growth temperature: 37°C
  Growth strain: DH5alpha
  Copy number: High Copy
Gene/Insert
  Gene/Insert name: CytERM (alt names: Cytochrome p450; NM_001171120.1)
  Promoter: CMV
  Tag / fusion protein: mNeptune (C terminal on backbone)
  Cloning method: Unknown
  Sequencing primers: 5′ CMV-F; 3′ SV40pA-R
Terms and licenses: Academic/Nonprofit Terms; Industry Terms
Depositor comments: Cytochrome p450 . Excitation = 600; Emission = 650
How to cite: mNeptune-CytERM-N-17 was a gift from Michael Davidson (Addgene plasmid # 56143 ; http://n2t.net/addgene:56143 ; RRID:Addgene_56143)
